Addgene plasmid #65168: pYTK061
Purpose: Encodes tENO1 as a Type 4b part to be used in the Dueber YTK system
Depositing lab: John Dueber. Depositing organization: University of California, Berkeley. Publication: A Highly Characterized Yeast Toolkit for Modular, Multipart Assembly. Lee ME, DeLoache WC, Cervantes B, Dueber JE. ACS Synth Biol. 2015 Apr 14. 10.1021/sb500366v PubMed 25871405.
Backbone
  Vector backbone: pYTK001
  Vector type: Bacterial Expression
Growth in bacteria
  Bacterial resistance: Chloramphenicol, 25 μg/mL
  Growth temperature: 37°C
  Growth strain: DH10B
  Copy number: High Copy
Gene/Insert
  Gene/Insert name: tENO1
  Species: S. cerevisiae (budding yeast)
  Cloning method: Restriction Enzyme; 5′ cloning site BsmBI (destroyed during cloning); 3′ cloning site BsmBI (destroyed during cloning)
Terms and licenses: Academic/Nonprofit Terms; Industry Terms: Not Available to Industry
Depositor comments: Type 4b parts are terminators used when a type 4a has been included as a coding sequence. For more information, please visit the supplemental information in PMID:25871405.
How to cite: pYTK061 was a gift from John Dueber (Addgene plasmid # 65168 ; http://n2t.net/addgene:65168 ; RRID:Addgene_65168)
