[The description below was written by a language model from this plasmid's Addgene catalogue record and pLannotate feature annotations shown in this document.]
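Description:
pYTK061 is a small (about 1.9 kb) part-storage plasmid from a modular yeast toolkit (YTK) for multipart Golden Gate-style assembly. It is built on the pYTK001 part entry vector and is catalogued as a bacterial vector, although it serves only to hold and propagate a DNA part in E. coli rather than to express anything there. Replication depends on a high-copy ColE1/pUC-type origin. Selection is by chloramphenicol resistance, provided by the cat (chloramphenicol acetyltransferase) gene under its native cat promoter, with a phage lambda t0 terminator lying downstream of the marker to stop read-through transcription.

The payload is tENO1, the transcriptional terminator of the Saccharomyces cerevisiae ENO1 gene, formatted as a Type 4b part. It was inserted into the entry vector through BsmBI sites that were destroyed in the process. In the toolkit's scheme, a Type 4 position normally holds a terminator. When that position is split, a Type 4a part supplies additional coding sequence and a Type 4b part such as this one provides the terminator that follows it. The automated feature table annotates only the backbone elements (origin, cat cassette and lambda t0), so the terminator itself is not labelled and presumably occupies the unannotated part of the sequence. The flanking assembly sites and overhangs are likewise not listed in the record. The plasmid is typically used as a donor of the ENO1 terminator when building yeast transcriptional units from standardised promoter, coding sequence and terminator parts.
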