Features (pLannotate 1.2.2; 4 found; start..end, strand, type, name):
    256..290     -  terminator     lambda t0 terminator: minimal transcription terminator from phage lambda (Scholtissek and Grosse, 1987)
    364..1020    -  CDS            cat: CAT_ECOLX - Experimental evidence at protein level: Swiss-Prot protein existence level 1. This enzyme is an effector of chloramphenicol resistance in bacteria. From Escherichia coli. This protein is used as a marker in many commonly used cloning vectors, such as pACYC184.
   1021..1118    -  promoter       cat promoter: promoter of the E. coli cat gene encoding chloramphenicol acetyltransferase
   1202..1790    +  rep_origin     ori: high-copy-number ColE1/pMB1/pBR322/pUC origin of replication
>Addgene plasmid #65168 | pYTK061 | depositor full sequence | sequence record 110221 | Full Sequence
TCGGTCTCCTGGCAGCTTTTGATTAAGCCTTCTAGTCCAAAAAACACGTTTTTTTGTCATTTATTTCATT
TTCTTAGAATAGTTTAGTTTATTCATTTTATAGTCACGAATGTTTTATGATTCTATATAGGGTTGCAAAC
AAGCATTTTTCATTTTATGTTAAAACAATTTCAGGTTTACCTTTTATTCTGCTTGTGGTGACGCGTGTAT
CCGCCCGCTCTTTTGGTCACCCATGTATGCTGTGAGACCAGACCAATAAAAAACGCCCGGCGGCAACCGA
GCGTTCTGAACAAATCCAGATGGAGTTCTGAGGTCATTACTGGATCTATCAACAGGAGTCCAAGCGAGCT
CGATATCAAATTACGCCCCGCCCTGCCACTCATCGCAGTACTGTTGTAATTCATTAAGCATTCTGCCGAC
ATGGAAGCCATCACAAACGGCATGATGAACCTGAATCGCCAGCGGCATCAGCACCTTGTCGCCTTGCGTA
TAATATTTGCCCATGGTGAAAACGGGGGCGAAGAAGTTGTCCATATTGGCCACGTTTAAATCAAAACTGG
TGAAACTCACCCAGGGATTGGCTGAAACGAAAAACATATTCTCAATAAACCCTTTAGGGAAATAGGCCAG
GTTTTCACCGTAACACGCCACATCTTGCGAATATATGTGTAGAAACTGCCGGAAATCGTCGTGGTATTCA
CTCCAGAGCGATGAAAACGTTTCAGTTTGCTCATGGAAAACGGTGTAACAAGGGTGAACACTATCCCATA
TCACCAGCTCACCGTCTTTCATTGCCATACGAAATTCCGGATGAGCATTCATCAGGCGGGCAAGAATGTG
AATAAAGGCCGGATAAAACTTGTGCTTATTTTTCTTTACGGTCTTTAAAAAGGCCGTAATATCCAGCTGA
ACGGTCTGGTTATAGGTACATTGAGCAACTGACTGAAATGCCTCAAAATGTTCTTTACGATGCCATTGGG
ATATATCAACGGTGGTATATCCAGTGATTTTTTTCTCCATTTTAGCTTCCTTAGCTCCTGAAAATCTCGA
TAACTCAAAAAATACGCCCGGTAGTGATCTTATTTCATTATGGTGAAAGTTGGAACCTCTTACGTGCCCG
ATCAATCATGACCAAAATCCCTTAACGTGAGTTTTCGTTCCACTGAGCGTCAGACCCCGTAGAAAAGATC
AAAGGATCTTCTTGAGATCCTTTTTTTCTGCGCGTAATCTGCTGCTTGCAAACAAAAAAACCACCGCTAC
CAGCGGTGGTTTGTTTGCCGGATCAAGAGCTACCAACTCTTTTTCCGAAGGTAACTGGCTTCAGCAGAGC
GCAGATACCAAATACTGTTCTTCTAGTGTAGCCGTAGTTAGGCCACCACTTCAAGAACTCTGTAGCACCG
CCTACATACCTCGCTCTGCTAATCCTGTTACCAGTGGCTGCTGCCAGTGGCGATAAGTCGTGTCTTACCG
GGTTGGACTCAAGACGATAGTTACCGGATAAGGCGCAGCGGTCGGGCTGAACGGGGGGTTCGTGCACACA
GCCCAGCTTGGAGCGAACGACCTACACCGAACTGAGATACCTACAGCGTGAGCTATGAGAAAGCGCCACG
CTTCCCGAAGGGAGAAAGGCGGACAGGTATCCGGTAAGCGGCAGGGTCGGAACAGGAGAGCGCACGAGGG
AGCTTCCAGGGGGAAACGCCTGGTATCTTTATAGTCCTGTCGGGTTTCGCCACCTCTGACTTGAGCGTCG
ATTTTTGTGATGCTCGTCAGGGGGGCGGAGCCTATGGAAAAACGCCAGCAACGCGGCCTTTTTACGGTTC
CTGGCCTTTTGCTGGCCTTTTGCTCACATGTTCTTTCCTGCGTTATCCCCTGATTCTGTGGATAACCGTA
G
