>Addgene plasmid #65168 | pYTK061 | addgene partial sequence | sequence record 112160 | pRS414-R 5'-CACCTCTGACTTGAGCGTCG-3'
GGGGGCGGAGCCTATGGAAAAACGCCAGCAACGCGGCCTTTTTACGGTTCCTGGCCTTTTGCTGGCCTTT
TGCTCACATGTTCTTTCCTGCGTTATCCCCTGATTCTGTGGATAACCGTAGTCGGTCTCCTGGCAGCTTT
TGATTAAGCCTTCTAGTCCAAAAAACACGTTTTTTTGTCATTTATTTCATTTTCTTAGAATAGTTTAGTT
TATTCATTTTATAGTCACGAATGTTTTATGATTCTATATAGGGTTGCAAACAAGCATTTTTCATTTTATG
TTAAAACAATTTCAGGTTTACCTTTTATTCTGCTTGTGGTGACGCGTGTATCCGCCCGCTCTTTTGGTCA
CCCATGTATGCTGTGAGACCAGACCAATAAAAAACGCCCGGCGGCAACCGAGCGTTCTGAACAAATCCAG
ATGGAGTTCTGAGGTCATTACTGGATCTATCAACAGGAGTCCAAGCGAGCTCGATATCAAATTACGCCCC
GCCCTGCCACTCATCGCAGTACTGTTGTAATTCATTAAGCATTCTGCCGACATGGAAGCCATCACAAACG
GCATGATGAACCTGAATCGCCAGCGGCATCAGCACCTTGTCGCCTTGCGTATAATATTTGCCCATGGTGA
AAACGGGGGCGAAGAAGTTGTCCATATTGGCCACGTTTAAATCAAAACTGGTGAAACTCACCCAGGGATT
GGCTGAAACGAAAAACATATTCTCAATAAACCCTTTAGGGAAATAGGCCAGGTTTTCACCGTAACACGCC
ACATCTTGCGAA
