>Addgene plasmid #65168 | pYTK061 | addgene partial sequence | sequence record 220940 | CAT-F 5'-GTTTGTGATGGCTTCCATGTC-3'
GTACTGCGATGAGTGGCAGGGCGGGGCGTAATTTGATATCGAGCTCGCTTGGACTCCTGTTGATAGATCC
AGTAATGACCTCAGAACTCCATCTGGATTTGTTCAGAACGCTCGGTTGCCGCCGGGCGTTTTTTATTGGT
CTGGTCTCACAGCATACATGGGTGACCAAAAGAGCGGGCGGATACACGCGTCACCACAAGCAGAATAAAA
GGTAAACCTGAAATTGTTTTAACATAAAATGAAAAATGCTTGTTTGCAACCCTATATAGAATCATAAAAC
ATTCGTGACTATAAAATGAATAAACTAAACTATTCTAAGAAAATGAAATAAATGACAAAAAAACGTGTTT
TTTGGACTAGAAGGCTTAATCAAAAGCTGCCAGGAGACCGACTACGGTTATCCACAGAATCAGGGGATAA
CGCAGGAAAGAACATGTGAGCAAAAGGCCAGCAAAAGGCCAGGAACCGTAAAAAGGCCGCGTTGCTGGCG
TTTTTCCATAGGCTCCGCCCCCCTGACGAGCATCACAAAAATCGACGCTCAAGTCAGAGGTGGCGAAACC
CGACAGGACTATAAAGATACCAGGCGTTTCCCCCTGGAAGCTCCCTCGTGCGCTCTCCTGTTCCGACCCT
GCCGCTTACCGGATACCTGTCCGCCTTTCTCCCTTCGGGAAGCGTGGCGCTTTCTCATAGCTCACGCTGT
AGGTATCTCAGTTCGGTGTAGGTCGTTCGCTCCAAGCTGGGCTGTGTGCACGAACCCCCCGTTCAGCCCG
ACCGCTGCGCCTTATCCGGTAACTATCGTCTTGAGTCCAACCCGGTAAGACACGACTTATCGCCACTGGC
AGCAGCCACTGGTAACAGGATTAGCAGAGCGAGGTATGTAGGCGGTGCTACAGAGTTCTTGAAGTGGTGG
CCTAACTACGGCTACACTAGAAGAA
